>Addgene plasmid #211223 | pBiT3.1-N_PEX7:1-323 | addgene full sequence | sequence record 425917 | Addgene NGS Result
AAGACGCGTTAATTAAGACGTCGGCAGTGAAAAAAATGCTTTATTTGTGAAATTTGTGATGCTATTGCTT
TATTTGTAACCATTATAAGCTGCAATAAACAAGTTAACAACAACAATTGCATTCATTTTATGTTTCAGGT
TCAGGGGGAGGTGTGGGAGGTTTTTTAAAGCAAGTAAAACCTCTACAAATGTGGTATGGCTGATTATGAT
CCGCGGCCGCAATACGTCGACGTTATCAGCTGACTTCGTACGAGAGCCTAGGATTATGGCGCGCCACTAG
TTATTAATAGTAATCAATTACGGGGTCATTAGTTCATAGCCCATATATGGAGTTCCGCGTTACATAACTT
ACGGTAAATGGCCCGCCTGGCTGACCGCCCAACGACCCCCGCCCATTGACGTCAATAATGACGTATGTTC
CCATAGTAACGCCAATAGGGACTTTCCATTGACGTCAATGGGTGGAGTATTTACGGTAAACTGCCCACTT
GGCAGTACATCAAGTGTATCATATGCCAAGTCCGCCCCCTATTGACGTCAATGACGGTAAATGGCCCGCC
TGGCATTATGCCCAGTACATGACCTTACGGGACTTTCCTACTTGGCAGTACATCTACGTATTAGTCATCG
CTATTACCATGGTGATGCGGTTTTGGCAGTACACCAATGGGCGTGGATAGCGGTTTGACTCACGGGGATT
TCCAAGTCTCCACCCCATTGACGTCAATGGGAGTTTGTTTTGGCACCAAAATCAACGGGACTTTCCAAAA
TGTCGTAATAACCCCGCCCCGTTGACGCAAATGGGCGGTAGGCGTGTACGGTGGGAGGTCTATATAAGCA
GAGCTGGTTTAGTGAACCGTCAGATCACTAGAATCTTTATTGCGGTAGTTTATCACAGTTAAATTGCTAA
CGCAGTCAGTGCTTCTGACACAACAGTCTCGAACTTAAGCTGCAGAAGTTGGTCGTGAGGCACTGGGCAG
GTAAGTATCAAGGTTACAAGACAGGTTTAAGGAGACCAATAGAAACTGGGCTTGTCGAGACAGAGAAGAC
TCTTGCGTTTCTGATAGGCACCTATTGGTCTTACTGACATCCACTTTGCCTTTCTCTCCACAGGTGTCCA
CTCCCAGTTCAATTACAGCTCTTAAGGCTAGAGTATTAATACGACTCACTATAGGGGTTAGCGATCGCCA
TGGTGAGCGGCTGGCGGCTGTTCAAGAAGATTAGCGGGAGCTCCGGTGGCTCGAGCGGTATGTCTGCTGT
TTGCGGAGGGGCAGCACGAATGCTGCGCACTCCAGGCCGACATGGCTACGCGGCAGAATTTTCTCCTTAT
TTGCCGGGCCGCCTCGCCTGCGCCACTGCACAGCATTATGGGATAGCTGGGTGTGGAACGCTCCTTATTC
TGGATCCTGATGAGGCTGGTTTGAGACTTTTTCGATCATTTGACTGGAATGACGGACTGTTCGATGTGAC
ATGGTCCGAGAATAATGAGCATGTGTTGATTACGTGCAGCGGAGACGGTAGTCTTCAATTGTGGGATACG
GCGAAAGCAGCTGGACCGCTTCAGGTCTACAAAGAGCATGCCCAAGAGGTGTACTCTGTCGACTGGAGCC
AGACTAGAGGGGAGCAGCTGGTCGTCTCCGGATCTTGGGACCAAACCGTGAAATTGTGGGATCCCACAGT
CGGTAAAAGTCTTTGCACATTCCGCGGTCATGAGTCAATCATCTATTCTACCATCTGGTCACCACATATT
CCGGGCTGCTTCGCATCAGCCTCCGGTGACCAAACGCTGCGGATTTGGGACGTGAAAGCAGCGGGTGTGC
GAATAGTGATACCTGCACATCAAGCGGAGATTCTTTCTTGCGACTGGTGCAAATACAACGAAAATCTCCT
CGTGACTGGCGCTGTTGATTGTTCTCTGAGAGGCTGGGACCTTCGCAATGTGCGGCAACCAGTTTTTGAA
CTTCTTGGACACACGTATGCTATTAGGCGGGTAAAATTTTCTCCTTTTCATGCCAGCGTACTCGCCTCAT
GCTCCTATGACTTCACCGTTCGCTTTTGGAATTTCTCTAAGCCAGACTCATTGTTGGAAACGGTTGAACA
CCACACGGAATTTACATGTGGGTTGGATTTCAGCCTGCAATCCCCTACACAAGTTGCCGACTGTTCCTGG
GATGAGACCATCAAGATTTACGATCCAGCTTGTCTGACAATTCCGGCTTAATCTAGAGGTCAAGCTTCGG
GGGTTTAAACCTGCAGGCATGCAAGCTGATTTGGCTGCTGCCACCGCTGAGCAAGGCCGCTTCGAGCAGA
CATGATAAGATACATTGATGAGTTTGGACAAACCACAACTAGAATGCAGTGAAAAAAATGCTTTATTTGT
GAAATTTGTGATGCTATTGCTTTATTTGTAACCATTATAAGCTGCAATAAACAAGTTAACAACAACAATT
GCATTCATTTTATGTTTCAGGTTCAGGGGGAGATGTGGGAGGTTTTTTTAAGCAAGTAAAACCTCTACAA
ATGTGGTAAAATCTTAATTAAGACTTCTAATATAACTTCGTATAGCATACATTATACGAAGTTATGGTTC
CACTGTTGACAATTAATCATCGGCATAGTATATCGGCATAGTATAATACGACAAGGTGAGGAACTAAACC
CAGGAGGCAGATCATGATTGAACAAGATGGATTGCACGCAGGTTCTCCGGCCGCTTGGGTGGAGAGGCTA
TTCGGCTATGACTGGGCACAACAGACAATCGGCTGCTCTGATGCCGCCGTGTTCCGGCTGTCAGCGCAGG
GGCGCCCGGTTCTTTTTGTCAAGACCGACCTGTCCGGTGCCCTGAATGAACTGCAGGACGAGGCAGCGCG
GCTATCGTGGCTGGCCACGACGGGCGTTCCTTGCGCAGCTGTGCTCGACGTTGTCACTGAAGCGGGAAGG
GACTGGCTGCTATTGGGCGAAGTGCCGGGGCAGGATCTCCTGTCATCTCACCTTGCTCCTGCCGAGAAAG
TATCCATCATGGCTGATGCAATGCGGCGGCTGCATACGCTTGATCCGGCTACCTGCCCATTCGACCACCA
AGCGAAACATCGCATCGAGCGAGCACGTACTCGGATGGAAGCCGGTCTTGTCGATCAGGATGATCTGGAC
GAAGAGCATCAGGGGCTCGCGCCAGCCGAACTGTTCGCCAGGCTCAAGGCGCGCATGCCCGACGGCGAGG
ATCTCGTCGTGACCCATGGCGATGCCTGCTTGCCGAATATCATGGTGGAAAATGGCCGCTTTTCTGGATT
CATCGACTGTGGCCGGCTGGGTGTGGCGGACCGCTATCAGGACATAGCGTTGGCTACCCGTGATATTGCT
GAAGAGCTTGGCGGCGAATGGGCTGACCGCTTCCTCGTGCTTTACGGTATCGCCGCTCCCGATTCGCAGC
GCATCGCCTTCTATCGCCTTCTTGACGAGTTCTTCTGATTCGAAATGACCGACCAAGCGACGCCCAACCG
GTATCAGCTCACTCAAAGGCGGTAATACGGTTATCCACAGAATCAGGGGATAACGCAGGAAAGAACATGT
GAGCAAAAGGCCAGCAAAAGGCCAGGAACCGTAAAAAGGCCGCGTTGCTGGCGTTTTTCCATAGGCTCCG
CCCCCCTGACGAGCATCACAAAAATCGACGCTCAAGTCAGAGGTGGCGAAACCCGACAGGACTATAAAGA
TACCAGGCGTTTCCCCCTGGAAGCTCCCTCGTGCGCTCTCCTGTTCCGACCCTGCCGCTTACCGGATACC
TGTCCGCCTTTCTCCCTTCGGGAAGCGTGGCGCTTTCTCATAGCTCACGCTGTAGGTATCTCAGTTCGGT
GTAGGTCGTTCGCTCCAAGCTGGGCTGTGTGCACGAACCCCCCGTTCAGCCCGACCGCTGCGCCTTATCC
GGTAACTATCGTCTTGAGTCCAACCCGGTAAGACACGACTTATCGCCACTGGCAGCAGCCACTGGTAACA
GGATTAGCAGAGCGAGGTATGTAGGCGGTGCTACAGAGTTCTTGAAGTGGTGGCCTAACTACGGCTACAC
TAGAAGGACAGTATTTGGTATCTGCGCTCTGCTGAAGCCAGTTACCTTCGGAAAAAGAGTTGGTAGCTCT
TGATCCGGCAAACAAACCACCGCTGGTAGCGGTGGTTTTTTTGTTTGCAAGCAGCAGATTACGCGCAGAA
AAAAAGGATTTCAAGAAGATCCTTTGATCTTTTCTACGGGGTCTGACGCTCAGTGGAACGAAAACTCACG
TTAAGGGATTTTGGTCATGAGATTATCAAAAAGGATCTTCACCTAGATCCTTTTATAGTCCGGAATCGTC
ACACAAAAAACCAACACACAGATGTAATGAAAATAAAGATATTTTATTGCGGCCATCGTGATGGCTAGAG
TTTAGCCCTCCCACACATAACCAGAGGGCAGCAATTCACGAATCCCAACTGCCGTCGGCTGTCCATCACT
GTCCTTCACTATGGCTTTGATCCCAGGATGCAGATCGAGAAGCACCTGTCGGCACCGTCCGCAGGGGCTC
AAGATGCCCCTGTTCTCATTTCCGATCGCGACGATACAAGTCAGGTTGCCAGCTGCCGCAGCAGCAGCAG
TGCCCAGCACCACGAGTTCTGCACAAGGTCCCCCAGTAAAATGATATACATTGACACCAGTGAAGATGCG
GCCGTCGCTAGAGAGAGCTGCGCTGGCGACGCTGTAGTCTTCAGAGATGGGGATGCTGTTGATTGTAGCC
GTTGCTCTTTCAATGAGGGTGGATTCTTCTTGAGACAAAGGCTTGGCCATGGTGGCGCTAGTGTCAGAAG
AATCGAGCTTTTTGCAAAAGCCTAGGCCTCCAAAAAAGCCTCCTCACTACTTCTGGAATAGCTCAGAGGC
CGAGGCGGCCTCGGCCTCTGCATAAATAAAAAAAATTAGTCAGCCATGGGGCGGAGAATGGGCGGAACTG
GGCGGAGTTAGGGGCGGGATGGGCGGAGTTAGGGGCGGGACTATGGTTGCTGACTAATTGAGATGCATGC
TTTGCATACTTCTGCCTGCTGGGGAGCCTGGGGACTTTCCACACCTGGTTGCTGACTAATTGAGATGCAT
GCTTTGCATACTTCTGCCTGCTGGGGAGCCTGGGGACTTTCCACACCCTAACTGACACACATTCCACAGC
TGGTTCTTTCCGCCTCAGAAGGTACCTAACCAAGTTCCTCTTTCAGAGGTTATTTCAGGCCATGGTGCTG
CGC
Features (pLannotate 1.2.2; 17 found; start..end, strand, type, name):
     24..105     -  polyA_signal   SV40 poly(A) signal: SV40 polyadenylation signal
    128..211     -  CDS            large T antigen (fragment): large T antigen from SV40 (simian virus 40)
    276..641     +  enhancer       CMV enhancer: human cytomegalovirus immediate early enhancer
    643..842     +  promoter       CMV promoter: human cytomegalovirus (CMV) immediate early promoter
    981..1113    +  intron         chimeric intron: chimera between introns from human β-globin and immunoglobulin heavy chain genes
   1157..1175    +  promoter       T7 promoter: promoter for bacteriophage T7 RNA polymerase
   1250..2218    +  CDS            PEX7: PEX7_HUMAN - Also known as PTS2R. Experimental evidence at protein level: Swiss-Prot protein existence level 1. Binds to the N-terminal PTS2-type peroxisomal targeting signal and plays an essential role in peroxisomal protein import. From Homo sapiens (Human).
   2249..2267    +  misc_feature   MCS (fragment): pUC18/19 multiple cloning site
   2316..2437    -  polyA_signal   SV40 poly(A) signal: SV40 polyadenylation signal
   2460..2528    -  CDS            large T antigen (fragment): large T antigen from SV40 (simian virus 40)
   2552..2585    +  protein_bind   loxP: Cre-mediated recombination occurs in the 8-bp core sequence (GCATACAT). Cre recombinase
   2595..2642    +  promoter       EM7 promoter: synthetic bacterial promoter&nbsp
   2674..3465    +  CDS            neo: KKA2_KLEPN - Also known as kan, nptII. Experimental evidence at protein level: Swiss-Prot protein existence level 1. Resistance to kanamycin, neomycin, paromomycin, ribostamycin, butirosin and gentamicin B. From Klebsiella pneumoniae.
   3626..4214    -  rep_origin     ori: high-copy-number ColE1/pMB1/pBR322/pUC origin of replication
   4340..4388    -  polyA_signal   poly(A) signal: synthetic polyadenylation signal
   4412..4810    -  CDS            BSD: blasticidin S deaminase; Aspergillus terreus BSD; confers resistance to blasticidin
   4841..5198    -  promoter       SV40 promoter: SV40 enhancer and early promoter
