[The description below was written by a language model from this plasmid's Addgene catalogue record and pLannotate feature annotations shown in this document.]
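Description:
pBiT3.1-N_PEX7:1-323 is a mammalian expression plasmid built on Promega's pBiT3.1-N backbone that produces full-length, wild-type human PEX7 (residues M1 to A323, a 969 bp insert) carrying an N-terminal HiBiT tag joined through a short glycine/serine linker. PEX7 is the WD40-repeat receptor that recognises PTS2-type peroxisomal targeting signals and is needed for import of those proteins into peroxisomes. The coding region came from synthetic double-stranded DNA and was inserted by ligation-independent cloning between XhoI and XbaI sites, both of which are retained.

Expression is driven by the CMV immediate-early enhancer and promoter, followed by a chimeric β-globin/immunoglobulin intron that promotes efficient mRNA processing. A T7 promoter sits just upstream of the open reading frame, where it serves as a sequencing primer site. An SV40 polyadenylation signal lies downstream of the insert. In bacteria the plasmid replicates from a high-copy ColE1/pUC-type origin and is selected with kanamycin through a neo (nptII) gene under the bacterial EM7 promoter, with a loxP site annotated immediately upstream of this cassette. The catalogue entry lists neomycin/G418 as the mammalian selectable marker. However, the feature table shows only a bacterial promoter directly ahead of neo, and it also annotates a separate SV40 early promoter driving blasticidin S deaminase with a synthetic poly(A) signal, which the catalogue entry does not mention.

HiBiT is a small peptide that complements the LgBiT fragment to reconstitute NanoLuc luciferase, allowing luminescent quantification of the tagged protein. The construct was deposited alongside a study of the ligandability of WD40 repeat proteins. The record itself does not describe specific assays.
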