Addgene plasmid #211223: pBiT3.1-N_PEX7:1-323
Purpose: Mammalian expression of full-length human PEX7. N-terminal HiBiT tag.
Depositing lab: Cheryl Arrowsmith. Depositing organization: University of Toronto. Publication: A Target Class Ligandability Evaluation of WD40 Repeat-Containing Proteins. Ackloo S, Li F, Szewczyk M, Seitova A, Loppnau P, Zeng H, Xu J, Ahmad S, Arnautova YA, Baghaie AJ, Beldar S, Bolotokova A, Centrella PA, Chau I, Clark MA, Cuozzo JW, Dehghani-Tafti S, Disch JS, Dong A, Dumas A, Feng JA, Ghiabi P, Gibson E, Gilmer J, Goldman B, Green SR, Guie MA, Guilinger JP, Harms N, Herasymenko O, Houliston S, Hutchinson A, Kearnes S, Keefe AD, Kimani SW, Kramer T, Kutera M, Kwak HA, Lento C, Li Y, Liu J, Loup J, Machado RAC, Mulhern CJ, Perveen S, Righetto GL, Riley P, Shrestha S, Sigel EA, Silva M, Sintchak MD, Slakman BL, Taylor RD, Thompson J, Torng W, Underkoffler C, von Rechenberg M, Walsh RT, Watson I, Wilson DJ, Wolf E, Yadav M, Yazdi AK, Zhang J, Zhang Y, Santhakumar V, Edwards AM, Barsyte-Lovejoy D, Schapira M, Brown PJ, Halabelian L, Arrowsmith CH. J Med Chem. 2025 Jan 23;68(2):1092-1112. doi: 10.1021/acs.jmedchem.4c02010. Epub 2024 Nov 4. PubMed 39495097.
Backbone
  Vector backbone: pBiT3.1-N
  Backbone manufacturer: Promega
  Vector type: Mammalian Expression
  Selectable markers: Neomycin (select with G418)
Growth in bacteria
  Bacterial resistance: Kanamycin, 50 μg/mL
  Growth temperature: 37°C
  Growth strain: DH5alpha
  Copy number: High Copy
Gene/Insert
  Gene/Insert name: PEX7:M1-A323
  Species: H. sapiens (human)
  Insert size (bp): 969
  Mutation: wild type
  Entrez Gene: PEX7 (a.k.a. PBD9B, PTS2R, RCDP1, RD)
  Promoter: CMV
  Tag / fusion protein: MVSGWRLFKKISGSSGGSSG (N terminal on insert)
  Cloning method: Ligation Independent Cloning
  Sequencing primers: 5′ T7; 3′ TTGCTCAGCGGTGGCAGCAG
Resource information
  A portion of this plasmid was derived from a plasmid made by: Integrated DNA Technologies (Synthetic dsDNA)
Terms and licenses: Academic/Nonprofit Terms; Industry Terms: Not Available to Industry
Depositor comments: 5' Cloning Site: Xho1 (not destroyed), 3' Cloning Site: Xba1 (not destroyed).
How to cite: pBiT3.1-N_PEX7:1-323 was a gift from Cheryl Arrowsmith (Addgene plasmid # 211223 ; http://n2t.net/addgene:211223 ; RRID:Addgene_211223)
