>Addgene plasmid #211223 | pBiT3.1-N_PEX7:1-323 | depositor partial sequence | sequence record 411924 | Insert sequence
ATGTCTGCTGTTTGCGGAGGGGCAGCACGAATGCTGCGCACTCCAGGCCGACATGGCTACGCGGCAGAAT
TTTCTCCTTATTTGCCGGGCCGCCTCGCCTGCGCCACTGCACAGCATTATGGGATAGCTGGGTGTGGAAC
GCTCCTTATTCTGGATCCTGATGAGGCTGGTTTGAGACTTTTTCGATCATTTGACTGGAATGACGGACTG
TTCGATGTGACATGGTCCGAGAATAATGAGCATGTGTTGATTACGTGCAGCGGAGACGGTAGTCTTCAAT
TGTGGGATACGGCGAAAGCAGCTGGACCGCTTCAGGTCTACAAAGAGCATGCCCAAGAGGTGTACTCTGT
CGACTGGAGCCAGACTAGAGGGGAGCAGCTGGTCGTCTCCGGATCTTGGGACCAAACCGTGAAATTGTGG
GATCCCACAGTCGGTAAAAGTCTTTGCACATTCCGCGGTCATGAGTCAATCATCTATTCTACCATCTGGT
CACCACATATTCCGGGCTGCTTCGCATCAGCCTCCGGTGACCAAACGCTGCGGATTTGGGACGTGAAAGC
AGCGGGTGTGCGAATAGTGATACCTGCACATCAAGCGGAGATTCTTTCTTGCGACTGGTGCAAATACAAC
GAAAATCTCCTCGTGACTGGCGCTGTTGATTGTTCTCTGAGAGGCTGGGACCTTCGCAATGTGCGGCAAC
CAGTTTTTGAACTTCTTGGACACACGTATGCTATTAGGCGGGTAAAATTTTCTCCTTTTCATGCCAGCGT
ACTCGCCTCATGCTCCTATGACTTCACCGTTCGCTTTTGGAATTTCTCTAAGCCAGACTCATTGTTGGAA
ACGGTTGAACACCACACGGAATTTACATGTGGGTTGGATTTCAGCCTGCAATCCCCTACACAAGTTGCCG
ACTGTTCCTGGGATGAGACCATCAAGATTTACGATCCAGCTTGTCTGACAATTCCGGCT
